Addgene plasmid #127434: pLifeAct-miRFP670nano
Purpose: F-Actin labeling with near-infrared fluorescent protein miRFP670nano
Depositing lab: Vladislav Verkhusha. Depositing organization: University of Helsinki. Publication: Smallest near-infrared fluorescent protein evolved from cyanobacteriochrome as versatile tag for spectral multiplexing. Oliinyk OS, Shemetov AA, Pletnev S, Shcherbakova DM, Verkhusha VV. Nat Commun. 2019 Jan 17;10(1):279. doi: 10.1038/s41467-018-08050-8. PubMed 30655515.
Backbone
  Vector backbone: pN1
  Backbone manufacturer: Clontech
  Vector type: Mammalian Expression
  Selectable markers: Neomycin (select with G418)
Growth in bacteria
  Bacterial resistance: Kanamycin, 50 μg/mL
  Growth temperature: 37°C
  Growth strain: DH5alpha
  Copy number: High Copy
Gene/Insert
  Gene/Insert name: LifeAct-miRFP670nano (alt name: the first 17 amino acids of Abp140)
  Species: S. cerevisiae (budding yeast), Synthetic
  Insert size (bp): 507
  Promoter: CMV
  Tag / fusion protein: miRFP670nano (C terminal on insert)
  Cloning method: Unknown
  Sequencing primers: 5′ CMV Forward; 3′ SV40pA-R
Terms and licenses: Academic/Nonprofit Terms; Industry Terms: Not Available to Industry
How to cite: pLifeAct-miRFP670nano was a gift from Vladislav Verkhusha (Addgene plasmid # 127434 ; http://n2t.net/addgene:127434 ; RRID:Addgene_127434)
