[The description below was written by a language model from this plasmid's Addgene catalogue record and pLannotate feature annotations shown in this document.]
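Description:
pLifeAct-miRFP670nano is a 4,474-nt mammalian expression plasmid built on the Clontech pN1 backbone, designed to label filamentous actin in live cells with a near-infrared fluorescent protein. It is maintained in E. coli as a high-copy plasmid through a ColE1/pUC-type origin and also carries an f1 phage origin. A single NeoR/KanR gene (Tn5 aminoglycoside phosphotransferase) serves both hosts: a bacterial bla-type promoter drives it for kanamycin selection in bacteria, and the adjacent SV40 enhancer/early promoter drives it in mammalian cells for G418 selection of stable transfectants, with an HSV TK polyadenylation signal downstream. The short ble, bGH poly(A) and SV40 large T antigen fragments called by the automated annotation appear to be backbone remnants or partial matches rather than functional parts.

The payload is a 507-bp open reading frame under the human CMV immediate-early enhancer and promoter, terminated by the SV40 poly(A) signal. It encodes LifeAct, the first 17 amino acids of the budding yeast protein Abp140, which binds F-actin, fused at its C terminus to miRFP670nano. According to the annotation, miRFP670nano is a constitutively fluorescent near-infrared protein derived from Nostoc punctiforme that has very low acid sensitivity and needs biliverdin as a cofactor for fluorescence. The associated publication describes it as a very small near-infrared protein evolved from a cyanobacteriochrome. On transfection, the fusion decorates actin filaments, allowing the cytoskeleton to be imaged in the near-infrared channel and combined with visible-range fluorescent probes for spectral multiplexing.
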