Features (pLannotate 1.2.2; 14 found; start..end, strand, type, name):
     88..391     +  enhancer       CMV enhancer: human cytomegalovirus immediate early enhancer
    392..595     +  promoter       CMV promoter: human cytomegalovirus (CMV) immediate early promoter
    630..704     +  CDS            ABP140 (fragment): AB140_YEAST - Also known as TRM140. Experimental evidence at protein level: Swiss-Prot protein existence level 1. S-adenosyl-L-methionine-dependent methyltransferase that mediates N(3)-methylcytidine modification of residue 32 of the tRNA anticodon loop of tRNA(Thr) and tRNA(Ser). Binds F-actin and shows weak F-actin cross-linking activity. From Saccharomyces cerevisiae (strain ATCC 204508 / S288c) (Baker's yeast).
    696..1136    +  CDS            miRFP670nano: miRFP670nano is a basic (constitutively fluorescent) near ir fluorescent protein published in 2019, derived from Nostoc punctiforme. It has very low acid sensitivity. It requires the cofactor biliverdin for fluorescence.
   1183..1266    +  CDS            large T antigen (fragment): large T antigen from SV40 (simian virus 40)
   1289..1410    +  polyA_signal   SV40 poly(A) signal: SV40 polyadenylation signal
   1444..1872    -  rep_origin     f1 ori (sequence partly withheld): f1 bacteriophage origin of replication; arrow indicates direction of (+) strand synthesis
   1899..2003    +  promoter       AmpR promoter: bla
   2005..2362    +  promoter       SV40 promoter: SV40 enhancer and early promoter
   2397..3191    +  CDS            NeoR/KanR: aminoglycoside phosphotransferase from Tn5; aph(3')-II (or nptII); confers resistance to neomycin, kanamycin, and G418 (Geneticin®)
   3212..3364    +  CDS            ble (fragment): BLE_KLEPN - Experimental evidence at protein level: Swiss-Prot protein existence level 1. Binding protein with a strong affinity to the bleomycin family of antibiotics. Binds to CL990; an antimitotic-antibiotic compound. From Klebsiella pneumoniae.
   3423..3470    +  polyA_signal   HSV TK poly(A) signal: herpes simplex virus thymidine kinase polyadenylation signal (Cole and Stacy, 1985)
   3561..3577    -  polyA_signal   bGH poly(A) signal (fragment): bovine growth hormone polyadenylation signal
   3799..4387    +  rep_origin     ori: high-copy-number ColE1/pMB1/pBR322/pUC origin of replication
>Addgene plasmid #127434 | pLifeAct-miRFP670nano | addgene full sequence | sequence record 250407 | Addgene NGS Result
GTGGATAACCGTATTACCGCCATGCATTAGTTATTAATAGTAATCAATTACGGGGTCATTAGTTCATAGC
CCATATATGGAGTTCCGCGTTACATAACTTACGGTAAATGGCCCGCCTGGCTGACCGCCCAACGACCCCC
GCCCATTGACGTCAATAATGACGTATGTTCCCATAGTAACGCCAATAGGGACTTTCCATTGACGTCAATG
GGTGGAGTATTTACGGTAAACTGCCCACTTGGCAGTACATCAAGTGTATCATATGCCAAGTACGCCCCCT
ATTGACGTCAATGACGGTAAATGGCCCGCCTGGCATTATGCCCAGTACATGACCTTATGGGACTTTCCTA
CTTGGCAGTACATCTACGTATTAGTCATCGCTATTACCATGGTGATGCGGTTTTGGCAGTACATCAATGG
GCGTGGATAGCGGTTTGACTCACGGGGATTTCCAAGTCTCCACCCCATTGACGTCAATGGGAGTTTGTTT
TGGCACCAAAATCAACGGGACTTTCCAAAATGTCGTAACAACTCCGCCCCATTGACGCAAATGGGCGGTA
GGCGTGTACGGTGGGAGGTCTATATAAGCAGAGCTGGTTTAGTGAACCGTCAGATCCGCTAGCGCCACCA
TGGGCGTGGCCGACTTGATCAAGAAGTTCGAGTCCATCTCCAAGGAGGAGGGGGATCCACCGGTAATGGC
AAACCTGGACAAGATGCTGAATACCACAGTAACAGAGGTGCGGCAGTTCCTGCAGGTGGACAGAGTGTGC
GTGTTCCAGTTTGAGGAGGATTATAGCGGAGTGGTGGTGGTGGAGGCCGTGGACGATAGGTGGATCTCCA
TCCTGAAGACCCAGGTGCGGGATAGATACTTCATGGAGACAAGGGGCGAGGAGTATTCTCACGGCCGCTA
CCAGGCCATCGCCGACATCTACACCGCAAACCTGACAGAGTGCTACAGGGATCTGCTGACACAGTTTCAG
GTGAGAGCAATCCTGGCCGTGCCCATCCTGCAGGGCAAGAAGCTGTGGGGCCTGTTGGTGGCACACCAGC
TGGCGGCCCCTAGACAGTGGCAGACCTGGGAGATCGACTTTCTGAAGCAGCAGGCCGTGGTGGTGGGCAT
CGCCATCCAGCAGAGCTAGCTGAATTCTGCAGATATCCAGCACAGTGGCGGCCGCGACTCTAGATCATAA
TCAGCCATACCACATTTGTAGAGGTTTTACTTGCTTTAAAAAACCTCCCACACCTCCCCCTGAACCTGAA
ACATAAAATGAATGCAATTGTTGTTGTTAACTTGTTTATTGCAGCTTATAATGGTTACAAATAAAGCAAT
AGCATCACAAATTTCACAAATAAAGCATTTTTTTCACTGCATTCTAGTTGTGGTTTGTCCAAACTCATCA
ATGTATCTTAAGGCGTAAATTGTAAGCGTTAATATTTTGTTAAAATTCGCGTTAAATTTTTGTTAAATCA
GCTCATTTTTTAACCAATAGGCCGAAATCGGCAAAATCCCTTATAAATCAAAAGAATAGACCGAGATAGG
GT
[37 nt withheld, positions 1543-1579]
AAAGAACGTGGACTCCAACGTCAAAGG
[49 nt withheld, positions 1607-1655]
T
[91 nt withheld, positions 1657-1747]
G
[124 nt withheld, positions 1749-1872]
CAGGTGGCACTTTTCGGGGAAATGTGCGCGGAACCCCTATTTGTTTATTTTTCTAAATACATTCAAATAT
GTATCCGCTCATGAGACAATAACCCTGATAAATGCTTCAATAATATTGAAAAAGGAAGAGTCCTGAGGCG
GAAAGAACCAGCTGTGGAATGTGTGTCAGTTAGGGTGTGGAAAGTCCCCAGGCTCCCCAGCAGGCAGAAG
TATGCAAAGCATGCATCTCAATTAGTCAGCAACCAGGTGTGGAAAGTCCCCAGGCTCCCCAGCAGGCAGA
AGTATGCAAAGCATGCATCTCAATTAGTCAGCAACCATAGTCCCGCCCCTAACTCCGCCCATCCCGCCCC
TAACTCCGCCCAGTTCCGCCCATTCTCCGCCCCATGGCTGACTAATTTTTTTTATTTATGCAGAGGCCGA
GGCCGCCTCGGCCTCTGAGCTATTCCAGAAGTAGTGAGGAGGCTTTTTTGGAGGCCTAGGCTTTTGCAAA
GATCGATCAAGAGACAGGATGAGGATCGTTTCGCATGATTGAACAAGATGGATTGCACGCAGGTTCTCCG
GCCGCTTGGGTGGAGAGGCTATTCGGCTATGACTGGGCACAACAGACAATCGGCTGCTCTGATGCCGCCG
TGTTCCGGCTGTCAGCGCAGGGGCGCCCGGTTCTTTTTGTCAAGACCGACCTGTCCGGTGCCCTGAATGA
ACTGCAAGACGAGGCAGCGCGGCTATCGTGGCTGGCCACGACGGGCGTTCCTTGCGCAGCTGTGCTCGAC
GTTGTCACTGAAGCGGGAAGGGACTGGCTGCTATTGGGCGAAGTGCCGGGGCAGGATCTCCTGTCATCTC
ACCTTGCTCCTGCCGAGAAAGTATCCATCATGGCTGATGCAATGCGGCGGCTGCATACGCTTGATCCGGC
TACCTGCCCATTCGACCACCAAGCGAAACATCGCATCGAGCGAGCACGTACTCGGATGGAAGCCGGTCTT
GTCGATCAGGATGATCTGGACGAAGAGCATCAGGGGCTCGCGCCAGCCGAACTGTTCGCCAGGCTCAAGG
CGAGCATGCCCGACGGCGAGGATCTCGTCGTGACCCATGGCGATGCCTGCTTGCCGAATATCATGGTGGA
AAATGGCCGCTTTTCTGGATTCATCGACTGTGGCCGGCTGGGTGTGGCGGACCGCTATCAGGACATAGCG
TTGGCTACCCGTGATATTGCTGAAGAGCTTGGCGGCGAATGGGCTGACCGCTTCCTCGTGCTTTACGGTA
TCGCCGCTCCCGATTCGCAGCGCATCGCCTTCTATCGCCTTCTTGACGAGTTCTTCTGAGCGGGACTCTG
GGGTTCGAAATGACCGACCAAGCGACGCCCAACCTGCCATCACGAGATTTCGATTCCACCGCCGCCTTCT
ATGAAAGGTTGGGCTTCGGAATCGTTTTCCGGGACGCCGGCTGGATGATCCTCCAGCGCGGGGATCTCAT
GCTGGAGTTCTTCGCCCACCCTAGGGGGAGGCTAACTGAAACACGGAAGGAGACAATACCGGAAGGAACC
CGCGCTATGACGGCAATAAAAAGACAGAATAAAACGCACGGTGTTGGGTCGTTTGTTCATAAACGCGGGG
TTCGGTCCCAGGGCTGGCACTCTGTCGATACCCCACCGAGACCCCATTGGGGCCAATACGCCCGCGTTTC
TTCCTTTTCCCCACCCCACCCCCCAAGTTCGGGTGAAGGCCCAGGGCTCGCAGCCAACGTCGGGGCGGCA
GGCCCTGCCATAGCCTCAGGTTACTCATATATACTTTAGATTGATTTAAAACTTCATTTTTAATTTAAAA
GGATCTAGGTGAAGATCCTTTTTGATAATCTCATGACCAAAATCCCTTAACGTGAGTTTTCGTTCCACTG
AGCGTCAGACCCCGTAGAAAAGATCAAAGGATCTTCTTGAGATCCTTTTTTTCTGCGCGTAATCTGCTGC
TTGCAAACAAAAAAACCACCGCTACCAGCGGTGGTTTGTTTGCCGGATCAAGAGCTACCAACTCTTTTTC
CGAAGGTAACTGGCTTCAGCAGAGCGCAGATACCAAATACTGTTCTTCTAGTGTAGCCGTAGTTAGGCCA
CCACTTCAAGAACTCTGTAGCACCGCCTACATACCTCGCTCTGCTAATCCTGTTACCAGTGGCTGCTGCC
AGTGGCGATAAGTCGTGTCTTACCGGGTTGGACTCAAGACGATAGTTACCGGATAAGGCGCAGCGGTCGG
GCTGAACGGGGGGTTCGTGCACACAGCCCAGCTTGGAGCGAACGACCTACACCGAACTGAGATACCTACA
GCGTGAGCTATGAGAAAGCGCCACGCTTCCCGAAGGGAGAAAGGCGGACAGGTATCCGGTAAGCGGCAGG
GTCGGAACAGGAGAGCGCACGAGGGAGCTTCCAGGGGGAAACGCCTGGTATCTTTATAGTCCTGTCGGGT
TTCGCCACCTCTGACTTGAGCGTCGATTTTTGTGATGCTCGTCAGGGGGGCGGAGCCTATGGAAAAACGC
CAGCAACGCGGCCTTTTTACGGTTCCTGGCCTTTTGCTGGCCTTTTGCTCACATGTTCTTTCCTGCGTTA
TCCCCTGATTCT
